Addgene plasmid #112604: pOP3TP
Purpose: (Empty Backbone) Used for expression of protein in E. coli as PreScission cleavable N-terminal Avi-His8-tag and thioredoxin fusions
Depositing lab: Marko Hyvönen. Depositing organization: University of Cambridge.
Backbone
  Vector backbone: pBAT4
  Vector type: Bacterial Expression
  Tag / fusion protein: Avi - 8His-thioredoxin (N terminal on backbone)
Growth in bacteria
  Bacterial resistance: Ampicillin, 100 μg/mL
  Growth temperature: 37°C
  Growth strain: DH5alpha
  Copy number: High Copy
Gene/Insert
  Gene/Insert name: None
  Tag / fusion protein: Avi - 8His-thioredoxin (N terminal on backbone)
Terms and licenses: Academic/Nonprofit Terms; Industry Terms: Not Available to Industry
How to cite: pOP3TP was a gift from Marko Hyvönen (Addgene plasmid # 112604 ; http://n2t.net/addgene:112604 ; RRID:Addgene_112604)
