[The description below was written by a language model from this plasmid's Addgene catalogue record, the feature table of its GenBank file and pLannotate feature annotations shown in this document.]
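Description:
pOP3TP is an empty bacterial expression backbone derived from pBAT4, designed for producing recombinant proteins in E. coli as fusions to a cleavable N-terminal tag module. It replicates from a high-copy ColE1/pUC-type origin and is selected with ampicillin through the bla (beta-lactamase) gene under its own promoter. The plasmid also carries lacI driven by the lacIq promoter, which boosts repressor levels. Interrupted fragments of an f1/M13 phage origin flank the lacI cassette; because they are annotated only as fragments, a functional single-strand origin should not be assumed.

The expression cassette starts with a T7 promoter overlapping a lac operator, so transcription requires a host supplying T7 RNA polymerase and is held off by lac repressor until induction with IPTG or lactose. A strong ribosome binding site from T7 gene 10 drives translation of an AviTag (a substrate peptide for enzymatic biotinylation), an 8xHis tag for metal-affinity purification, and E. coli thioredoxin (TrxA), commonly used as a solubility-enhancing fusion partner. This is followed by an HRV 3C/PreScission protease site, so the whole tag block can be removed from the protein of interest after purification. No insert is present; a gene would be cloned downstream of the protease site and upstream of the T7 terminator, although the record does not annotate the cloning sites there. An SP6 promoter lies in reverse orientation in this region.

The two sequence records differ slightly in length (4,853 versus 4,858 nt) and in start coordinate. The automated annotation misses the AviTag and protease site but otherwise agrees on the layout.
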