LOCUS       Exported 4853 bp ds-DNA circular SYN 12-MAY-2021
DEFINITION  Used for expression of protein in E. coli as PreScission cleavable
            N-terminal Avi-His8-tag and thioredoxin fusions.
ACCESSION   .
VERSION     .
KEYWORDS    pOP3TP
SOURCE      synthetic DNA construct
  ORGANISM  synthetic DNA construct
REFERENCE   1 (bases 1 to 4853)
  TITLE     Hyvonen Lab pOP plasmids
REFERENCE   2 (bases 1 to 4853)
  AUTHORS   .
  TITLE     Direct Submission
  JOURNAL   Exported May 12, 2021 from SnapGene Server 1.1.58
            http://www.snapgene.com
FEATURES             Location/Qualifiers
     source          1..4853
                     /organism="synthetic DNA construct"
                     /mol_type="other DNA"
     primer_bind     74..93
                     /label=T7
                     /note="T7 promoter, forward primer"
     promoter        74..92
                     /label=T7 promoter
                     /note="promoter for bacteriophage T7 RNA polymerase"
     protein_bind    92..116
                     /label=lac operator
                     /bound_moiety="lac repressor encoded by lacI"
                     /note="The lac repressor binds to the lac operator to
                     inhibit transcription in E. coli. This inhibition can be
                     relieved by adding lactose or
                     isopropyl-beta-D-thiogalactopyranoside (IPTG)."
     RBS             129..151
                     /note="efficient ribosome binding site from bacteriophage
                     T7 gene 10 (Olins and Rangwala, 1989)"
     CDS             165..209
                     /codon_start=1
                     /product="peptide tag that allows for enzymatic
                     biotinylation"
                     /label=AviTag(TM)
                     /translation="GLNDIFEAQKIEWHE"
     CDS             219..242
                     /codon_start=1
                     /product="8xHis affinity tag"
                     /label=8xHis
                     /translation="HHHHHHHH"
     CDS             249..572
                     /codon_start=1
                     /gene="trxA"
                     /product="E. coli thioredoxin"
                     /label=TrxA
                     /translation="MSDKIIHLTDDSFDTDVLKADGAILVDFWAEWCGPCKMIAPILDE
                     IADEYQGKLTVAKLNIDQNPGTAPKYGIRGIPTLLLFKNGEVAATKVGALSKGQLKEFL
                     DANL"
     CDS             603..626
                     /codon_start=1
                     /product="recognition and cleavage site for human
                     rhinovirus 3C and PreScission proteases"
                     /label=HRV 3C site
                     /translation="LEVLFQGP"
     promoter        complement(676..694)
                     /label=SP6 promoter
                     /note="promoter for bacteriophage SP6 RNA polymerase"
     primer_bind     complement(677..694)
                     /label=SP6
                     /note="SP6 promoter, forward primer"
     primer_bind     complement(752..770)
                     /label=T7 Term
                     /note="T7 terminator, reverse primer"
     terminator      766..813
                     /label=T7 terminator
                     /note="transcription terminator for bacteriophage T7 RNA
                     polymerase"
     primer_bind     complement(1049..1070)
                     /label=F1ori-F
                     /note="F1 origin, forward primer"
     CDS             complement(1220..2302)
                     /codon_start=1
                     /gene="lacI"
                     /product="lac repressor"
                     /label=lacI
                     /note="The lac repressor binds to the lac operator to
                     inhibit transcription in E. coli. This inhibition can be
                     relieved by adding lactose or
                     isopropyl-beta-D-thiogalactopyranoside (IPTG)."
                     /translation="MKPVTLYDVAEYAGVSYQTVSRVVNQASHVSAKTREKVEAAMAEL
                     NYIPNRVAQQLAGKQSLLIGVATSSLALHAPSQIVAAIKSRADQLGASVVVSMVERSGV
                     EACKAAVHNLLAQRVSGLIINYPLDDQDAIAVEAACTNVPALFLDVSDQTPINSIIFSH
                     EDGTRLGVEHLVALGHQQIALLAGPLSSVSARLRLAGWHKYLTRNQIQPIAEREGDWSA
                     MSGFQQTMQMLNEGIVPTAMLVANDQMALGAMRAITESGLRVGADISVVGYDDTEDSSC
                     YIPPLTTIKQDFRLLGQTSVDRLLQLSQGQAVKGNQLLPVSLVKRKTTLAPNTQTASPR
                     ALADSLMQLARQVSRLESGQ"
     primer_bind     2264..2283
                     /label=LacI-R
                     /note="LacI, reverse primer"
     promoter        complement(2303..2380)
                     /gene="lacI (mutant)"
                     /label=lacIq promoter
                     /note="In the lacIq allele, a single base change in the
                     promoter boosts expression of the lacI gene about 10-fold."
     primer_bind     2523..2542
                     /label=F1ori-R
                     /note="F1 origin, reverse primer"
     primer_bind     complement(2696..2715)
                     /label=pRS-marker
                     /note="pRS vectors, use to sequence yeast selectable
                     marker"
     primer_bind     2815..2837
                     /label=pGEX 3'
                     /note="pGEX vectors, reverse primer"
     primer_bind     complement(2875..2893)
                     /label=pBRforEco
                     /note="pBR322 vectors, upsteam of EcoRI site, forward
                     primer"
     promoter        2961..3065
                     /gene="bla"
                     /label=AmpR promoter
     CDS             3066..3926
                     /codon_start=1
                     /gene="bla"
                     /product="beta-lactamase"
                     /label=AmpR
                     /note="confers resistance to ampicillin, carbenicillin, and
                     related antibiotics"
                     /translation="MSIQHFRVALIPFFAAFCLPVFAHPETLVKVKDAEDQLGARVGYI
                     ELDLNSGKILESFRPEERFPMMSTFKVLLCGAVLSRIDAGQEQLGRRIHYSQNDLVEYS
                     PVTEKHLTDGMTVRELCSAAITMSDNTAANLLLTTIGGPKELTAFLHNMGDHVTRLDRW
                     EPELNEAIPNDERDTTMPVAMATTLRKLLTGELLTLASRQQLIDWMEADKVAGPLLRSA
                     LPAGWFIADKSGAGERGSRGIIAALGPDGKPSRIVVIYTTGSQATMDERNRQIAEIGAS
                     LIKHW"
     primer_bind     complement(3284..3303)
                     /label=Amp-R
                     /note="Ampicillin resistance gene, reverse primer"
     rep_origin      4097..4685
                     /direction=RIGHT
                     /label=ori
                     /note="high-copy-number ColE1/pMB1/pBR322/pUC origin of
                     replication"
     primer_bind     4586..4605
                     /label=pBR322ori-F
                     /note="pBR322 origin, forward primer"
     primer_bind     4839..3
                     /label=L4440
                     /note="L4440 vector, forward primer"
ORIGIN
        1 gaggaagcgg aagagcgccc aatacgcaaa ccgcctctcc ccgcgcgttg gccgattcat
       61 taatgcagct gattaatacg actcactata gggaattgtg agcggataac aattcctcta
      121 gaaataattt tgtttaactt taagaaggag atatatccat gaatggactg aatgatatct
      181 ttgaagcgca gaaaattgaa tggcatgaat ccggatctca tcaccatcac catcaccatc
      241 acactagtat gagcgataaa attattcacc tgactgacga cagttttgac acggatgtac
      301 tcaaagcgga cggggcgatc ctcgtcgatt tctgggcaga gtggtgcggt ccgtgcaaaa
      361 tgatcgcccc gattctggat gaaatcgctg acgaatatca gggcaaactg accgttgcaa
      421 aactgaacat cgatcaaaac cctggcactg cgccgaaata tggcatccgt ggtatcccga
      481 ctctgctgct gttcaaaaac ggtgaagtgg cggcaaccaa agtgggtgca ctgtctaaag
      541 gtcagttgaa agagttcctc gacgctaacc tggcgaccgg tagtggcacc agtgggtcga
      601 cactggaagt tctgtttcag ggcccaggat ccatggaatt cgcggccgcc ctaggctcga
      661 gctaagcttg agtattctat agtgtcacct aaatcccagc ttgatccggc tgctaacaaa
      721 gcccgaaagg aagctgagtt ggctgctgcc accgctgagc aataactagc ataacccctt
      781 ggggcctcta aacgggtctt gaggggtttt ttgctgaaag gaggaactat atccggataa
      841 cctggcgtaa tagcgaagag gcccgcaccg atcgcccttc ccaacagttg cgcagcctga
      901 atggcgaatg gaaattgtaa gcgttaatat tttgttaaaa ttcgcgttaa atttttgtta
      961 aatcagctca ttttttaacc aataggccga aatcggcaaa atcccttata aatcaaaaga
     1021 atagaccgag atagggttga gtgttgttcc agtttggaac aagagtccac tattaaagaa
     1081 cgtggactcc aacgtcaaag ggcgaaaaac cgtctatcag ggcgatggcc cacagcttgc
     1141 atgcctgcag gtcggaagca taaagtgtaa agcctggggt gcctaatgag tgagctaact
     1201 tacattaatt gcgttgcgct cactgcccgc tttccagtcg ggaaacctgt cgtgccagct
     1261 gcattaatga atcggccaac gcgcggggag aggcggtttg cgtattgggc gccagggtgg
     1321 tttttctttt caccagtgag acgggcaaca gctgattgcc cttcaccgcc tggccctgag
     1381 agagttgcag caagcggtcc acgctggttt gccccagcag gcgaaaatcc tgtttgatgg
     1441 tggttaacgg cgggatataa catgagctgt cttcggtatc gtcgtatccc actaccgaga
     1501 tatccgcacc aacgcgcagc ccggactcgg taatggcgcg cattgcgccc agcgccatct
     1561 gatcgttggc aaccagcatc gcagtgggaa cgatgccctc attcagcatt tgcatggttt
     1621 gttgaaaacc ggacatggca ctccagtcgc cttcccgttc cgctatcggc tgaatttgat
     1681 tgcgagtgag atatttatgc cagccagcca gacgcagacg cgccgagaca gaacttaatg
     1741 ggcccgctaa cagcgcgatt tgctggtgac ccaatgcgac cagatgctcc acgcccagtc
     1801 gcgtaccgtc ttcatgggag aaaataatac tgttgatggg tgtctggtca gagacatcaa
     1861 gaaataacgc cggaacatta gtgcaggcag cttccacagc aatggcatcc tggtcatcca
     1921 gcggatagtt aatgatcagc ccactgacgc gttgcgcgag aagattgtgc accgccgctt
     1981 tacaggcttc gacgccgctt cgttctacca tcgacaccac cacgctggca cccagttgat
     2041 cggcgcgaga tttaatcgcc gcgacaattt gcgacggcgc gtgcagggcc agactggagg
     2101 tggcaacgcc aatcagcaac gactgtttgc ccgccagttg ttgtgccacg cggttgggaa
     2161 tgtaattcag ctccgccatc gccgcttcca ctttttcccg cgttttcgca gaaacgtggc
     2221 tggcctggtt caccacgcgg gaaacggtct gataagagac accggcatac tctgcgacat
     2281 cgtataacgt tactggtttc acattcacca ccctgaattg actctcttcc gggcgctatc
     2341 atgccatacc gcgaaaggtt ttgcaccatt cgatggtgtc gggtaccgag ctcgaattgt
     2401 gaaccatcac cctnnnnnnn nnnnnnnnnn nnnnnnnnnn nnnnnnnnnn nnnnnnnnnn
     2461 nnnnnnnnnn nnnnnnnnnn nnnnnnnnnn nnnnnnnnnn nnnngnnnnn nnnnnnnnnn
     2521 nnnnnnnnnn nnnnnnnnnn nnnnnnnnnn nnnnnnnnnn nnnnnnnnnn nnnnnnnnnn
     2581 nnnnnnnnnn nnnnnnnnnn nnnnnnnnnn nnnnnnnnnn nnnnnnnnnc ctgatgcggt
     2641 attttctcct tacgcatctg tgcggtattt cacaccgcat atggtgcact ctcagtacaa
     2701 tctgctctga tgccgcatag ttaagccagc cccgacaccc gccaacaccc gctgacgcgc
     2761 cctgacgggc ttgtctgctc ccggcatccg cttacagaca agctgtgacc gtctccggga
     2821 gctgcatgtg tcagaggttt tcaccgtcat caccgaaacg cgcgagacga aagggcctcg
     2881 tgatacgcct atttttatag gttaatgtca tgataataat ggtttcttag acgtcaggtg
     2941 gcacttttcg gggaaatgtg cgcggaaccc ctatttgttt atttttctaa atacattcaa
     3001 atatgtatcc gctcatgaga caataaccct gataaatgct tcaataatat tgaaaaagga
     3061 agagtatgag tattcaacat ttccgtgtcg cccttattcc cttttttgcg gcattttgcc
     3121 ttcctgtttt tgctcaccca gaaacgctgg tgaaagtaaa agatgctgaa gatcagttgg
     3181 gtgcacgagt gggttacatc gaactggatc tcaacagcgg taagatcctt gagagttttc
     3241 gccccgaaga acgttttcca atgatgagca cttttaaagt tctgctatgt ggcgcggtat
     3301 tatcccgtat tgacgccggg caagagcaac tcggtcgccg catacactat tctcagaatg
     3361 acttggttga gtactcacca gtcacagaaa agcatcttac ggatggcatg acagtaagag
     3421 aattatgcag tgctgccata accatgagtg ataacactgc ggccaactta cttctgacaa
     3481 cgatcggagg accgaaggag ctaaccgctt ttttgcacaa catgggggat catgtaactc
     3541 gccttgatcg ttgggaaccg gagctgaatg aagccatacc aaacgacgag cgtgacacca
     3601 cgatgcctgt agcaatggca acaacgttgc gcaaactatt aactggcgaa ctacttactc
     3661 tagcttcccg gcaacaatta atagactgga tggaggcgga taaagttgca ggaccacttc
     3721 tgcgctcggc ccttccggct ggctggttta ttgctgataa atctggagcc ggtgagcgtg
     3781 ggtctcgcgg tatcattgca gcactggggc cagatggtaa gccctcccgt atcgtagtta
     3841 tctacacgac ggggagtcag gcaactatgg atgaacgaaa tagacagatc gctgagatag
     3901 gtgcctcact gattaagcat tggtaactgt cagaccaagt ttactcatat atactttaga
     3961 ttgatttaaa acttcatttt taatttaaaa ggatctaggt gaagatcctt tttgataatc
     4021 tcatgaccaa aatcccttaa cgtgagtttt cgttccactg agcgtcagac cccgtagaaa
     4081 agatcaaagg atcttcttga gatccttttt ttctgcgcgt aatctgctgc ttgcaaacaa
     4141 aaaaaccacc gctaccagcg gtggtttgtt tgccggatca agagctacca actctttttc
     4201 cgaaggtaac tggcttcagc agagcgcaga taccaaatac tgttcttcta gtgtagccgt
     4261 agttaggcca ccacttcaag aactctgtag caccgcctac atacctcgct ctgctaatcc
     4321 tgttaccagt ggctgctgcc agtggcgata agtcgtgtct taccgggttg gactcaagac
     4381 gatagttacc ggataaggcg cagcggtcgg gctgaacggg gggttcgtgc acacagccca
     4441 gcttggagcg aacgacctac accgaactga gatacctaca gcgtgagcta tgagaaagcg
     4501 ccacgcttcc cgaagggaga aaggcggaca ggtatccggt aagcggcagg gtcggaacag
     4561 gagagcgcac gagggagctt ccagggggaa acgcctggta tctttatagt cctgtcgggt
     4621 ttcgccacct ctgacttgag cgtcgatttt tgtgatgctc gtcagggggg cggagcctat
     4681 ggaaaaacgc cagcaacgcg gcctttttac ggttcctggc cttttgctgg ccttttgctc
     4741 acatgttctt tcctgcgtta tcccctgatt ctgtggataa ccgtattacc gcctttgagt
     4801 gagctgatac cgctcgccgc agccgaacga ccgagcgcag cgagtcagtg agc
//
