Features (pLannotate 1.2.2; 23 found; start..end, strand, type, name):
      1..19      +  promoter       T7 promoter: promoter for bacteriophage T7 RNA polymerase
     19..43      +  protein_bind   lac operator: The lac repressor binds to the lac operator to inhibit transcription in E. coli. This inhibition can be relieved by adding lactose or isopropyl-β-D-thiogalactopyranoside (IPTG). lac repressor encoded by lacI
     56..78      +  RBS            RBS: efficient ribosome binding site from bacteriophage T7 gene 10 (Olins and Rangwala, 1989)
    146..166     +  CDS            7xHis: 6xHis affinity tag
    176..502     +  CDS            trxA: THIO_ECO57 - Experimental evidence at protein level: Swiss-Prot protein existence level 1. Participates in various redox reactions through the reversible oxidation of its active center dithiol to a disulfide and catalyzes dithiol-disulfide exchange reactions. From Escherichia coli O157:H7.
    603..621     -  promoter       SP6 promoter: promoter for bacteriophage SP6 RNA polymerase
    636..685     +  CDS            SET1 (fragment): solubility-enhancement tag derived from T7 phage gene 10B
    693..740     +  terminator     T7 terminator: transcription terminator for bacteriophage T7 RNA polymerase
    769..835     +  CDS            lacZα (fragment): LacZα fragment of β-galactosidase; lacZ fragment
    839..1060    -  rep_origin     M13 ori (fragment): M13 bacteriophage origin of replication; arrow indicates direction of (+) strand synthesis
   1061..1081    -  misc_feature   MCS (fragment): pUC18/19 multiple cloning site
   1080..1098    -  promoter       lac UV5 promoter (fragment): E. coli lac promoter with an "up" mutation
   1113..1134    -  protein_bind   CAP binding site: CAP binding activates transcription in the presence of cAMP. E. coli catabolite activator protein
   1147..2229    -  CDS            lacI: lac repressor; lacI; The lac repressor binds to the lac operator to inhibit transcription in E. coli. This inhibition can be relieved by adding lactose or isopropyl-β-D-thiogalactopyranoside (IPTG).
   2230..2307    -  promoter       lacIq promoter: lacI (mutant); In the lacIq allele, a single base change in the promoter boosts expression of the lacI gene about 10-fold.
   2307..2325    -  misc_feature   MCS (fragment): pUC18/19 multiple cloning site
   2326..2559    -  rep_origin     f1 ori (fragment) (sequence partly withheld): f1 bacteriophage origin of replication; arrow indicates direction of (+) strand synthesis
   2562..2661    -  misc_feature   bom (fragment): basis of mobility region from pBR322
   2763..2798    -  CDS            rop (fragment): Rop protein, which maintains plasmids at low copy number; rop
   2893..2997    +  promoter       AmpR promoter: bla
   2998..3858    +  CDS            AmpR: β-lactamase; bla; confers resistance to ampicillin, carbenicillin, and related antibiotics
   4029..4617    +  rep_origin     ori: high-copy-number ColE1/pMB1/pBR322/pUC origin of replication
   4800..4856    +  CDS            lacI (fragment): lac repressor; lacI; The lac repressor binds to the lac operator to inhibit transcription in E. coli. This inhibition can be relieved by adding lactose or isopropyl-β-D-thiogalactopyranoside (IPTG).
>Addgene plasmid #112604 | pOP3TP | depositor full sequence | sequence record 212067 | Full Sequence
TAATACGACTCACTATAGGGAATTGTGAGCGGATAACAATTCCTCTAGAAATAATTTTGTTTAACTTTAA
GAAGGAGATATATCCATGAATGGACTGAATGATATCTTTGAAGCGCAGAAAATTGAATGGCATGAATCCG
GATCTCATCACCATCACCATCACCATCACACTAGTATGAGCGATAAAATTATTCACCTGACTGACGACAG
TTTTGACACGGATGTACTCAAAGCGGACGGGGCGATCCTCGTCGATTTCTGGGCAGAGTGGTGCGGTCCG
TGCAAAATGATCGCCCCGATTCTGGATGAAATCGCTGACGAATATCAGGGCAAACTGACCGTTGCAAAAC
TGAACATCGATCAAAACCCTGGCACTGCGCCGAAATATGGCATCCGTGGTATCCCGACTCTGCTGCTGTT
CAAAAACGGTGAAGTGGCGGCAACCAAAGTGGGTGCACTGTCTAAAGGTCAGTTGAAAGAGTTCCTCGAC
GCTAACCTGGCGACCGGTAGTGGCACCAGTGGGTCGACACTGGAAGTTCTGTTTCAGGGCCCAGGATCCA
TGGAATTCGCGGCCGCCCTAGGCTCGAGCTAAGCTTGAGTATTCTATAGTGTCACCTAAATCCCAGCTTG
ATCCGGCTGCTAACAAAGCCCGAAAGGAAGCTGAGTTGGCTGCTGCCACCGCTGAGCAATAACTAGCATA
ACCCCTTGGGGCCTCTAAACGGGTCTTGAGGGGTTTTTTGCTGAAAGGAGGAACTATATCCGGATAACCT
GGCGTAATAGCGAAGAGGCCCGCACCGATCGCCCTTCCCAACAGTTGCGCAGCCTGAATGGCGAATGGAA
ATTGTAAGCGTTAATATTTTGTTAAAATTCGCGTTAAATTTTTGTTAAATCAGCTCATTTTTTAACCAAT
AGGCCGAAATCGGCAAAATCCCTTATAAATCAAAAGAATAGACCGAGATAGGGTTGAGTGTTGTTCCAGT
TTGGAACAAGAGTCCACTATTAAAGAACGTGGACTCCAACGTCAAAGGGCGAAAAACCGTCTATCAGGGC
GATGGCCCACAGCTTGCATGCCTGCAGGTCGGAAGCATAAAGTGTAAAGCCTGGGGTGCCTAATGAGTGA
GCTAACTTACATTAATTGCGTTGCGCTCACTGCCCGCTTTCCAGTCGGGAAACCTGTCGTGCCAGCTGCA
TTAATGAATCGGCCAACGCGCGGGGAGAGGCGGTTTGCGTATTGGGCGCCAGGGTGGTTTTTCTTTTCAC
CAGTGAGACGGGCAACAGCTGATTGCCCTTCACCGCCTGGCCCTGAGAGAGTTGCAGCAAGCGGTCCACG
CTGGTTTGCCCCAGCAGGCGAAAATCCTGTTTGATGGTGGTTGACGGCGGGATATAACATGAGCTGTCTT
CGGTATCGTCGTATCCCACTACCGAGATATCCGCACCAACGCGCAGCCCGGACTCGGTAATGGCGCGCAT
TGCGCCCAGCGCCATCTGATCGTTGGCAACCAGCATCGCAGTGGGAACGATGCCCTCATTCAGCATTTGC
ATGGTTTGTTGAAAACCGGACATGGCACTCCAGTCGCCTTCCCGTTCCGCTATCGGCTGAATTTGATTGC
GAGTGAGATATTTATGCCAGCCAGCCAGACGCAGACGCGCCGAGACAGAACTTAATGGGCCCGCTAACAG
CGCGATTTGCTGGTGACCCAATGCGACCAGATGCTCCACGCCCAGTCGCGTACCGTCTTCATGGGAGAAA
ATAATACTGTTGATGGGTGTCTGGTCAGAGACATCAAGAAATAACGCCGGAACATTAGTGCAGGCAGCTT
CCACAGCAATGGCATCCTGGTCATCCAGCGGATAGTTAATGATCAGCCCACTGACGCGTTGCGCGAGAAG
ATTGTGCACCGCCGCTTTACAGGCTTCGACGCCGCTTCGTTCTACCATCGACACCACCACGCTGGCACCC
AGTTGATCGGCGCGAGATTTAATCGCCGCGACAATTTGCGACGGCGCGTGCAGGGCCAGACTGGAGGTGG
CAACGCCAATCAGCAACGACTGTTTGCCCGCCAGTTGTTGTGCCACGCGGTTGGGAATGTAATTCAGCTC
CGCCATCGCCGCTTCCACTTTTTCCCGCGTTTTCGCAGAAACGTGGCTGGCCTGGTTCACCACGCGGGAA
ACGGTCTGATAAGAGACACCGGCATACTCTGCGACATCGTATAACGTTACTGGTTTCACATTCACCACCC
TGAATTGACTCTCTTCCGGGCGCTATCATGCCATACCGCGAAAGGTTTTGCACCATTCGATGGTGTCGGG
TACCGAGCTCGAATTTACGTGAACCATCACCCAAATCAAGTTTTTTGCGGTCGAGGTGCCGTAAAGCT
[56 nt withheld, positions 2379-2434]
G
[124 nt withheld, positions 2436-2559]
CGCCTGATGCGGTATTTTCTCCTTACGCATCTGTGCGGTATTTCACACCGCATATGGTGCACTCTCAGTA
CAATCTGCTCTGATGCCGCATAGTTAAGCCAGCCCCGACACCCGCCAACACCCGCTGACGCGCCCTGACG
GGCTTGTCTGCTCCCGGCATCCGCTTACAGACAAGCTGTGACCGTCTCCGGGAGCTGCATGTGTCAGAGG
TTTTCACCGTCATCACCGAAACGCGCGAGACGAAAGGGCCTCGTGATACGCCTATTTTTATAGGTTAATG
TCATGATAATAATGGTTTCTTAGACGTCAGGTGGCACTTTTCGGGGAAATGTGCGCGGAACCCCTATTTG
TTTATTTTTCTAAATACATTCAAATATGTATCCGCTCATGAGACAATAACCCTGATAAATGCTTCAATAA
TATTGAAAAAGGAAGAGTATGAGTATTCAACATTTCCGTGTCGCCCTTATTCCCTTTTTTGCGGCATTTT
GCCTTCCTGTTTTTGCTCACCCAGAAACGCTGGTGAAAGTAAAAGATGCTGAAGATCAGTTGGGTGCACG
AGTGGGTTACATCGAACTGGATCTCAACAGCGGTAAGATCCTTGAGAGTTTTCGCCCCGAAGAACGTTTT
CCAATGATGAGCACTTTTAAAGTTCTGCTATGTCATACACTATTATCCCGTATTGACGCCGGGCAAGAGC
AACTCGGTCGCCGGGCGCGGTATTCTCAGAATGACTTGGTTGAGTACTCACCAGTCACAGAAAAGCATCT
TACGGATGGCATGACAGTAAGAGAATTATGCAGTGCTGCCATAACCATGAGTGATAACACTGCGGCCAAC
TTACTTCTGACAACGATCGGAGGACCGAAGGAGCTAACCGCTTTTTTGCACAACATGGGGGATCATGTAA
CTCGCCTTGATCGTTGGGAACCGGAGCTGAATGAAGCCATACCAAACGACGAGCGTGACACCACGATGCC
TGTAGCAATGGCAACAACGTTGCGCAAACTATTAACTGGCGAACTACTTACTCTAGCTTCCCGGCAACAA
TTAATAGACTGGATGGAGGCGGATAAAGTTGCAGGACCACTTCTGCGCTCGGCCCTTCCGGCTGGCTGGT
TTATTGCTGATAAATCTGGAGCCGGTGAGCGTGGGTCTCGCGGTATCATTGCAGCACTGGGGCCAGATGG
TAAGCCCTCCCGTATCGTAGTTATCTACACGACGGGGAGTCAGGCAACTATGGATGAACGAAATAGACAG
ATCGCTGAGATAGGTGCCTCACTGATTAAGCATTGGTAACTGTCAGACCAAGTTTACTCATATATACTTT
AGATTGATTTAAAACTTCATTTTTAATTTAAAAGGATCTAGGTGAAGATCCTTTTTGATAATCTCATGAC
CAAAATCCCTTAACGTGAGTTTTCGTTCCACTGAGCGTCAGACCCCGTAGAAAAGATCAAAGGATCTTCT
TGAGATCCTTTTTTTCTGCGCGTAATCTGCTGCTTGCAAACAAAAAAACCACCGCTACCAGCGGTGGTTT
GTTTGCCGGATCAAGAGCTACCAACTCTTTTTCCGAAGGTAACTGGCTTCAGCAGAGCGCAGATACCAAA
TACTGTCCTTCTAGTGTAGCCGTAGTTAGGCCACCACTTCAAGAACTCTGTAGCACCGCCTACATACCTC
GCTCTGCTAATCCTGTTACCAGTGGCTGCTGCCAGTGGCGATAAGTCGTGTCTTACCGGGTTGGACTCAA
GACGATAGTTACCGGATAAGGCGCAGCGGTCGGGCTGAACGGGGGGTTCGTGCACACAGCCCAGCTTGGA
GCGAACGACCTACACCGAACTGAGATACCTACAGCGTGAGCTATGAGAAAGCGCCACGCTTCCCGAAGGG
AGAAAGGCGGACAGGTATCCGGTAAGCGGCAGGGTCGGAACAGGAGAGCGCACGAGGGAGCTTCCAGGGG
GAAACGCCTGGTATCTTTATAGTCCTGTCGGGTTTCGCCACCTCTGACTTGAGCGTCGATTTTTGTGATG
CTCGTCAGGGGGGCGGAGCCTATGGAAAAACGCCAGCAACGCGGCCTTTTTACGGTTCCTGGCCTTTTGC
TGGCCTTTTGCTCACATGTTCTTTCCTGCGTTATCCCCTGATTCTGTGGATAACCGTATTACCGCCTTTG
AGTGAGCTGATACCGCTCGCCGCAGCCGAACGACCGAGCGCAGCGAGTCAGTGAGCGAGGAAGCGGAAGA
GCGCCCAATACGCAAACCGCCTCTCCCCGCGCGTTGGCCGATTCATTAATGCAGCTGAT
